>Addgene plasmid #65017 | pASKt15C+SrtAwoH | depositor full sequence | sequence record 109958 | pASKt15C+SrtAwoH sequence 3718 bps
CCATCGAATGGCCAGATGATTAATTCCTAATTTTTGTTGACACTCTATCATTGATAGAGTTATTTTACCA
CTCCCTATCAGTGATAGAGAAAAGTGAAATGAATAGTTCGACAAAAATCTAGAAATAATTTTGTTTAACT
TTAAGAAGGAGATATACCATGAAAGAAACCGCTGCTGCTAAATTCGAACGCCAGCACATGGACAGCCCAG
ATCTGGGTACCCAAGCTAAACCTCAAATTCCGAAAGATAAATCGAAAGTGGCAGGCTATATTGAAATTCC
AGATGCTGATATTAAAGAACCAGTATATCCAGGACCAGCAACACCTGAACAATTAAATAGAGGTGTAAGC
TTTGCAGAAGAAAACGAATCACTAGATGATCAAAATATTTCAATTGCAGGACACACTTTCATTGACCGTC
CGAACTATCAATTTACAAATCTTAAAGCAGCCAAAAAAGGTAGTATGGTGTACTTTAAAGTTGGTAATGA
AACACGTAAGTATAAAATGACAAGTATAAGAGATGTTAAGCCTACAGATGTAGAAGTTCTAGATGAACAA
AAAGGTAAAGATAAACAATTAACATTAATTACTTGTGATGATTACAATGAAAAGACAGGCGTTTGGGAAA
AACGTAAAATCTTTGTAGCTACAGAAGTCAAATAAGTTTAAACGACCTGTGAAGTGAAAAATGGCGCACA
TTGTGCGACATTTTTTTTGTCTGCCGTTTACCGCTACTGCGTCACGGATCTCC
[124 nt withheld, positions 754-877]
C
[91 nt withheld, positions 879-969]
A
[49 nt withheld, positions 971-1019]
CCTTTGACGTTGGAGTCCACGTTCTTT
[37 nt withheld, positions 1047-1083]
ACCCTATCTCGGTCTATTCTTTTGATTTATAAGGGATTTTGCCGATTTCGGCCTATTGGTTAAAAAATGA
GCTGATTTAACAAAAATTTAACGCGAATTTTAACAAAATTTGGCGAAAATGAGACGTTGATCGGCACGTA
AGAGGTTCCAACTTTCACCATAATGAAATAAGATCACTACCGGGCGTATTTTTTGAGTTATCGAGATTTT
CAGGAGCTAAGGAAGCTAAAATGGAGAAAAAAATCACTGGATATACCACCGTTGATATATCCCAATGGCA
TCGTAAAGAACATTTTGAGGCATTTCAGTCAGTTGCTCAATGTACCTATAACCAGACCGTTCAGCTGGAT
ATTACGGCCTTTTTAAAGACCGTAAAGAAAAATAAGCACAAGTTTTATCCGGCCTTTATTCACATTCTTG
CCCGCCTGATGAATGCTCATCCGGAATTTCGTATGGCAATGAAAGACGGTGAGCTGGTGATATGGGATAG
TGTTCACCCTTGTTACACCGTTTTCCATGAGCAAACTGAAACGTTTTCATCGCTCTGGAGTGAATACCAC
GACGATTTCCGGCAGTTTCTACACATATATTCGCAAGATGTGGCGTGTTACGGTGAAAACCTGGCCTATT
TCCCTAAAGGGTTTATTGAGAATATGTTTTTCGTCTCAGCCAATCCCTGGGTGAGTTTCACCAGTTTTGA
TTTAAACGTGGCCAATATGGACAACTTCTTCGCCCCCGTTTTCACTATGGGCAAATATTATACGCAAGGC
GACAAGGTGCTGATGCCGCTGGCGATTCAGGTTCATCATGCCGTCTGTGATGGCTTCCATGTCGGCAGAA
TGCTTAATGAATTACAACAGTACTGCGATGAGTGGCAGGGCGGGGCGTAATAGGAATTAATGATGTCTCG
TTTAGATAAAAGTAAAGTGATTAACAGCGCATTAGAGCTGCTTAATGAGGTCGGAATCGAAGGTTTAACA
ACCCGTAAACTCGCCCAGAAGCTAGGTGTAGAGCAGCCTACATTGTATTGGCATGTAAAAAATAAGCGGG
CTTTGCTCGACGCCTTAGCCATTGAGATGTTAGATAGGCACCATACTCACTTTTGCCCTTTAGAAGGGGA
AAGCTGGCAAGATTTTTTACGTAATAACGCTAAAAGTTTTAGATGTGCTTTACTAAGTCATCGCGATGGA
GCAAAAGTACATTTAGGTACACGGCCTACAGAAAAACAGTATGAAACTCTCGAAAATCAATTAGCCTTTT
TATGCCAACAAGGTTTTTCACTAGAGAATGCATTATATGCACTCAGCGCAGTGGGGCATTTTACTTTAGG
TTGCGTATTGGAAGATCAAGAGCATCAAGTCGCTAAAGAAGAAAGGGAAACACCTACTACTGATAGTATG
CCGCCATTATTACGACAAGCTATCGAATTATTTGATCACCAAGGTGCAGAGCCAGCCTTCTTATTCGGCC
TTGAATTGATCATATGCGGATTAGAAAAACAACTTAAATGTGAAAGTGGGTCTTAAAAGCAGCATAACCT
TTTTCCGTGATGGTAACTTCACTAGTTTAAAAGGATCTAGGTGAAGATCCTTTTTGATAATCTCATGACC
AAAATCCCTTAACGTGAGTTTTCGTTCCACTGAGCGTCAGACCCCGTAGAAAAGCGCTAGCGGAGTGTAT
ACTGGCTTACTATGTTGGCACTGATGAGGGTGTCAGTGAAGTGCTTCATGTGGCAGGAGAAAAAAGGCTG
CACCGGTGCGTCAGCAGAATATGTGATACAGGATATATTCCGCTTCCTCGCTCACTGACTCGCTACGCTC
GGTCGTTCGACTGCGGCGAGCGGAAATGGCTTACGAACGGGGCGGAGATTTCCTGGAAGATGCCAGGAAG
ATACTTAACAGGGAAGTGAGAGGGCCGCGGCAAAGCCGTTTTTCCATAGGCTCCGCCCCCCTGACAAGCA
TCACGAAATCTGACGCTCAAATCAGTGGTGGCGAAACCCGACAGGACTATAAAGATACCAGGCGTTTCCC
CCTGGCGGCTCCCTCGTGCGCTCTCCTGTTCCTGCCTTTCGGTTTACCGGTGTCATTCCGCTGTTATGGC
CGCGTTTGTCTCATTCCACGCCTGACACTCAGTTCCGGGTAGGCAGTTCGCTCCAAGCTGGACTGTATGC
ACGAACCCCCCGTTCAGTCCGACCGCTGCGCCTTATCCGGTAACTATCGTCTTGAGTCCAACCCGGAAAG
ACATGCAAAAGCACCACTGGCAGCAGCCACTGGTAATTGATTTAGAGGAGTTAGTCTTGAAGTCATGCGC
CGGTTAAGGCTAAACTGAAAGGACAAGTTTTGGTGACTGCGCTCCTCCAAGCCAGTTACCTCGGTTCAAA
GAGTTGGTAGCTCAGAGAACCTTCGAAAAACCGCCCTGCAAGGCGGTTTTTTCGTTTTCAGAGCAAGAGA
TTACGCGCAGACCAAAACGATCTCAAGAAGATCATCTTATTAATCAGATAAAATATTTCTAGATTTCAGT
GCAATTTATCTCTTCAAATGTAGCACCTGAAGTCAGCCCCATACGATATAAGTTGTAATTCTGCCTTTTT
ACGGTTCCTGGCCTTTTGCTGGCCTTTTGCTCACATGACCCGACA
Features (pLannotate 1.2.2; 11 found; start..end, strand, type, name):
     36..91      +  promoter       tetR/tetA promoters: tetR; overlapping promoters for bacterial tetR and tetA
    130..152     +  RBS            RBS: efficient ribosome binding site from bacteriophage T7 gene 10 (Olins and Rangwala, 1989)
    162..206     +  CDS            S-Tag: affinity and epitope tag derived from pancreatic ribonuclease A
    204..662     +  CDS            srtA (fragment): SRTA_STAA8 - Experimental evidence at protein level: Swiss-Prot protein existence level 1. Transpeptidase that anchors surface proteins to the cell wall (PubMed:10427003, PubMed:10446208, PubMed:10535938, PubMed:11714722, PubMed:14769030, PubMed:15247224). Recognizes and modifies its substrate by proteolytic cleavage of a C-terminal sorting signal. Following cleavage, a covalent intermediate is formed via a thioester bond between the sortase and its substrate, which is then transferred and covalently attached to the cell wall (PubMed:10446208, PubMed:10535938, PubMed:11714722, PubMed:14769030,
    754..1182    +  rep_origin     f1 ori (sequence partly withheld): f1 bacteriophage origin of replication; arrow indicates direction of (+) strand synthesis
   1211..1313    +  promoter       cat promoter: promoter of the E. coli cat gene encoding chloramphenicol acetyltransferase
   1314..1970    +  CDS            cat: CAT_ECOLX - Experimental evidence at protein level: Swiss-Prot protein existence level 1. This enzyme is an effector of chloramphenicol resistance in bacteria. From Escherichia coli. This protein is used as a marker in many commonly used cloning vectors, such as pACYC184.
   1983..2609    +  CDS            TetR: tetracycline repressor TetR; tetR; TetR binds to the tetracycline operator tetO to inhibit transcription. This inhibition can be relieved by adding tetracycline or doxycycline.
   2746..2772    +  misc_feature   bom (fragment): basis of mobility region from pBR322
   2871..2926    -  rep_origin     RSF ori (fragment): Plasmids containing the RSF 1030 origin of replication can be propagated in E. coli cells that contain additional plasmids with compatible origins.
   3014..3559    -  rep_origin     p15A ori: Plasmids containing the medium-copy-number p15A origin of replication can be propagated in E. coli cells that contain a second plasmid with the ColE1 origin.
