[The description below was written by a language model from this plasmid's Addgene catalogue record and pLannotate feature annotations shown in this document.]
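Description:
pASKt15C+SrtAwoH is a 3,718 bp bacterial expression plasmid built on the pASK-IBA3 plus backbone and used to produce wild-type Staphylococcus aureus sortase A in E. coli. The backbone has been reworked in two ways. The ampicillin-resistance gene has been replaced by a chloramphenicol acetyltransferase gene driven by its own cat promoter, and the pBR322 replicon has been replaced by a p15A origin. p15A is compatible with ColE1-type plasmids, so together with chloramphenicol selection this vector can be maintained alongside a second expression plasmid in the same cell. An f1 phage origin is also retained. The short bom and RSF ori fragments flagged by the annotation are probably partial sequence matches near the origin rather than functional elements.

The payload is a truncated srtA open reading frame from S. aureus ATCC 10832 that lacks amino acids 1-59. It is fused at its N-terminus to an S-tag, a ribonuclease A-derived peptide useful for detection and affinity capture. Transcription comes from the tetracycline promoter/operator, and translation starts from a bacteriophage T7 gene 10 ribosome binding site. The plasmid also encodes TetR, which binds the operator and keeps expression off until a tetracycline-class inducer relieves repression, giving tightly regulated, host-strain-independent induction.

Sortase A is a transpeptidase that cleaves a C-terminal sorting signal and joins the substrate to an acceptor through a thioester intermediate, a reaction widely exploited for site-specific protein ligation. The associated publication concerns sortase-mediated ligation in the E. coli cytoplasm with a calcium-independent variant. This wild-type construct plausibly served as the comparison enzyme in that work, although the record does not say so.
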