Addgene plasmid #65017: pASKt15C+SrtAwoH
Purpose: Expresses the wild type of Staphylococcus aureus sortase A in E. coli
Depositing lab: Teruyuki Nagamune. Depositing organization: The University of Tokyo. Publication: Ca -independent sortase-A exhibits high selective protein ligation activity in the cytoplasm of E. coli. Hirakawa H, Ishikawa S, Nagamune T. Biotechnol J. 2015 Apr 10. doi: 10.1002/biot.201500012. PubMed 25864513.
Backbone
  Vector backbone: pASK-IBA3 plus
  Backbone manufacturer: IBA
  Backbone size w/o insert (bp): 3211
  Total vector size (bp): 3718
  Modifications to backbone: The ampicillin-resistance gene is replaced with a chloramphenicol-resistance gene. The pBR322 replicon is replaced with a p15A replicon.
  Vector type: Bacterial Expression
Growth in bacteria
  Bacterial resistance: Chloramphenicol, 25 μg/mL
  Growth temperature: 37°C
  Growth strain: DH5alpha
  Copy number: Unknown
Gene/Insert
  Gene/Insert name: sortase A (alt name: SrtA)
  Species: Staphylococcus aureus ATCC 10832
  Insert size (bp): 512
  Mutation: deleted amino acids 1-59
  Promoter: tetracycline promoter/operator
  Tag / fusion protein: S tag (N terminal on insert)
  Cloning method: Restriction Enzyme; 5′ cloning site NcoI (destroyed during cloning); 3′ cloning site PmeI (not destroyed)
  Sequencing primers: 5′ GAGTTATTTTACCACTCCCT; 3′ CGCAGTAGCGGTAAACG
Resource information
  A portion of this plasmid was derived from a plasmid made by: S. aureus sortase A is originally cloned from a genomic DNA of S. aureus (ATCC 10832D) in our lab.
Terms and licenses: Academic/Nonprofit Terms; Industry Terms: Not Available to Industry
How to cite: pASKt15C+SrtAwoH was a gift from Teruyuki Nagamune (Addgene plasmid # 65017 ; http://n2t.net/addgene:65017 ; RRID:Addgene_65017)
