>Addgene plasmid #65017 | pASKt15C+SrtAwoH | depositor partial sequence | sequence record 109959 | SrtA
ATGAAAGAAACCGCTGCTGCTAAATTCGAACGCCAGCACATGGACAGCCCAGATCTGGGTACCCAAGCTA
AACCTCAAATTCCGAAAGATAAATCGAAAGTGGCAGGCTATATTGAAATTCCAGATGCTGATATTAAAGA
ACCAGTATATCCAGGACCAGCAACACCTGAACAATTAAATAGAGGTGTAAGCTTTGCAGAAGAAAACGAA
TCACTAGATGATCAAAATATTTCAATTGCAGGACACACTTTCATTGACCGTCCGAACTATCAATTTACAA
ATCTTAAAGCAGCCAAAAAAGGTAGTATGGTGTACTTTAAAGTTGGTAATGAAACACGTAAGTATAAAAT
GACAAGTATAAGAGATGTTAAGCCTACAGATGTAGAAGTTCTAGATGAACAAAAAGGTAAAGATAAACAA
TTAACATTAATTACTTGTGATGATTACAATGAAAAGACAGGCGTTTGGGAAAAACGTAAAATCTTTGTAG
CTACAGAAGTCAAA
