>Addgene plasmid #65017 | pASKt15C+SrtAwoH | addgene partial sequence | sequence record 115238 | pASK-IBA-F 5'-GAGTTATTTTACCACTCCCT-3'
GTTTAACTTTAAGAAGGAGATATACCATGAAAGAAACCGCTGCTGCTAAATTCGAACGCCAGCACATGGA
CAGCCCAGATCTGGGTACCCAAGCTAAACCTCAAATTCCGAAAGATAAATCGAAAGTGGCAGGCTATATT
GAAATTCCAGATGCTGATATTAAAGAACCAGTATATCCAGGACCAGCAACACCTGAACAATTAAATAGAG
GTGTAAGCTTTGCAGAAGAAAACGAATCACTAGATGATCAAAATATTTCAATTGCAGGACACACTTTCAT
TGACCGTCCGAACTATCAATTTACAAATCTTAAAGCAGCCAAAAAAGGTAGTATGGTGTACTTTAAAGTT
GGTAATGAAACACGTAAGTATAAAATGACAAGTATAAGAGATGTTAAGCCTACAGATGTAGAAGTTCTAG
ATGAACAAAAAGGTAAAGATAAACAATTAACATTAATTACTTGTGATGATTACAATGAAAAGACAGGCGT
TTGGGAAAAACGTAAAATCTTTGTAGCTACAGAAGTCAAATAAGTTTAAACGACCTGTGAAGTGAAAAAT
GGCGCACATTGTGCGACATTTTTTTTGTCTGCCGTTTACCGCTACTGCGTCACGGATCTCC
[110 nt withheld, positions 622-731]
G
