>Addgene plasmid #65017 | pASKt15C+SrtAwoH | addgene partial sequence | sequence record 115242 | pK03-R 5'-TTAATGCGCCGCTACAGGGCG-3'
CAGACAAAAAAAATGTCGCACAATGTGCGCCATTTTTCACTTCACAGGTCGTTTAAACTTATTTGACTTC
TGTAGCTACAAAGATTTTACGTTTTTCCCAAACGCCTGTCTTTTCATTGTAATCATCACAAGTAATTAAT
GTTAATTGTTTATCTTTACCTTTTTGTTCATCTAGAACTTCTACATCTGTAGGCTTAACATCTCTTATAC
TTGTCATTTTATACTTACGTGTTTCATTACCAACTTTAAAGTACACCATACTACCTTTTTTGGCTGCTTT
AAGATTTGTAAATTGATAGTTCGGACGGTCAATGAAAGTGTGTCCTGCAATTGAAATATTTTGATCATCT
AGTGATTCGTTTTCTTCTGCAAAGCTTACACCTCTATTTAATTGTTCAGGTGTTGCTGGTCCTGGATATA
CTGGTTCTTTAATATCAGCATCTGGAATTTCAATATAGCCTGCCACTTTCGATTTATCTTTCGGAATTTG
AGGTTTAGCTTGGGTACCCAGATCTGGGCTGTCCATGTGCTGGCGTTCGAATTTAGCAGCAGCGGTTTCT
TTCATGGTATATCTCCTTCTTAAAGTTAAACAAAATTATTTCTAGATTTTTGTCGAACTATTCATTTCAC
TTTTCTCTATCACTGATAGGGAGTGGTAAAATAACTCTATCAATGATAGAGTGTCAACAAAAATTAGGAA
TTAATCATCTGGCCATTCGATGGTGTCGGGTCATGTGAGCAAAAGGCCAGCAAAAGGCCAGGAACCGTAA
AAAGGCAGAATTACAACTTATATCGTATGGGGCTGAC
